>Addgene plasmid #110964 | TRSP-COMP-blac-flag-his | depositor full sequence | sequence record 208689 | TRSP-COMP-blac-flag-his sequence 8005 bps
CTCGAGAAAGGCGTCTAACCAGTCACAGTCGCAAGGTAGGCTGAGCACCGTGGCGGGCGGCAGCGGGTGG
CGGTCGGGGTTGTTTCTGGCGGAGGTGCTGCTGATGATGTAATTAAAGTAGGCGGTCTTGAGACGGCGGA
TGGTCGAGGTGAGGTGTGGCAGGCTTGAGATCCAGCTGTTGGGGTGAGTACTCCCTCTCAAAAGCGGGCA
TTACTTCTGCGCTAAGATTGTCAGTTTCCAAAAACGAGGAGGATTTGATATTCACCTGGCCCGATCTGGC
CATACACTTGAGTGACAATGACATCCACTTTGCCTTTCTCTCCACAGGTGTCCACTCCCAGGTCCAAGTT
TGCCACCATGGAGTTTCAGACCCAGGTACTCATGTCCCTGCTGCTCTGCATGTCTGGTGCGGCCGCCGAC
TTCTTCCTGCGGTATCGGACCGGCTTCATCAGAAGCCGGCTGGAAACCTACATCGGCAACAGCGACGTGC
GGTACAACAAGGCCTTCATCAACAACCGGCTGCTGAACGAGCACGCCCACTGCGACGCTTGGAGCGAGTG
GTCCGCCTGCAGCAAGACCTGCGACTACGGCATCAAGATCAGAGTGAAGATCAGCACCGACCAGACCAAG
AGCAAGGCCTGCTCCAATATCGCCGAGAGCACCATCTGCCACGAGCACATCTGTCCCCGGACCTTCGAGG
AAGCCGAGGAAACATACCTGCACAACAAAGAGAAAGAGAAGAAGAAAAAGTTCCGGACCACCGGCGCGCC
GTCGACCTCCATCACGGCCTATAAGAGTGAGGGGGAGTCAGCGGAGTTCTCCTTCCCACTCAACCTTGGA
GAGGAAAGCCTGCAGGGAGAGTTGAGATGGAAGGCAGAGAAGGCTCCTTCTTCCCAGTCCTGGATCACCT
TCTCCCTAAAGAACCAAAAGGTGTCTGTGCAGAAGTCTACTAGCAACCCCAAGTTCCAGCTGTCCGAAAC
GCTCCCACTCACCCTTCAGATACCCCAGGTCTCCCTTCAGTTTGCTGGTTCTGGCAACCTGACCCTGACT
CTGGACAGAGGGATACTGTATCAGGAAGTGAACCTGGTGGTGATGAAAGTGACTCAGCCCGACAGCAACA
CTTTGACCTGTGAGGTGATGGGACCCACCTCACCCAAGATGAGACTGATCTTGAAGCAGGAGAATCAGGA
GGCCAGGGTCTCCAGGCAGGAGAAAGTGATTCAAGTGCAGGCCCCTGAAGCAGGGGTGTGGCAATGTCTA
CTGAGTGAAGGTGAAGAGGTCAAGATGGACTCCAAGATCCAGGTTTTATCCAAAGGGTTGAATTCCGGCG
GCGGCTCCGGAGGCGGTACCGGTGGCGGCGACCTAGCCCCACAGATGCTTCGAGAACTCCAGGAGACTAA
TGCGGCGCTGCAAGACGTGAGAGAGCTCTTGCGACAGCAGGTCAAGGAGATCACCTTCCTGAAGAATACG
GTGATGGAATGTGACGCCTGCGGTCTAGACAGAAACCTGCCTCCACTAGCACCTCTGGGCCCACACCCAG
AAACGCTGGTGAAAGTAAAAGATGCTGAAGATCAGTTGGGTGCACGAGTGGGTTACATCGAACTGGATCT
CAACAGCGGTAAGATCCTTGAGAGTTTTCGCCCCGAAGAACGTTTTCCAATGATGAGCACTTTTAAAGTT
CTGCTATGTGGCGCGGTATTATCCCGTATTGACGCCGGGCAAGAGCAACTCGGTCGCCGCATACACTATT
CTCAGAATGACTTGGTTGAGTACTCACCAGTCACAGAAAAGCATCTTACGGATGGCATGACAGTAAGAGA
ATTATGCAGTGCTGCCATAACCATGAGTGATAACACTGCGGCCAACTTACTTCTGACAACGATCGGAGGA
CCGAAGGAGCTAACCGCTTTTTTGCACAACATGGGGGATCATGTAACTCGCCTTGATCGTTGGGAACCGG
AGCTGAATGAAGCCATACCAAACGACGAGCGTGACACCACGATGCCTGTAGCAATGGCAACAACGTTGCG
CAAACTATTAACTGGCGAACTACTTACTCTAGCTTCCCGGCAACAATTAATAGACTGGATGGAGGCGGAT
AAAGTTGCAGGACCACTTCTGCGCTCGGCCCTTCCGGCTGGCTGGTTTATTGCTGATAAATCTGGAGCCG
GTGAGCGTGGGTCTCGCGGTATCATTGCAGCACTGGGGCCAGATGGTAAGCCCTCCCGTATCGTAGTTAT
CTACACGACGGGGAGTCAGGCAACTATGGATGAACGAAATAGACAGATCGCTGAGATAGGTGCCTCACTG
ATTAAGCATTGGGGCCCTGACTACAAAGACCATGACGGTGATTATAAAGATCATGACATCGATTACAAGG
ATGACGATGACAAGGGCCCTCACCACCACCATCACCACTAATTAATTAAGGATCCCCCGACCTCGACCTC
TGGCTAATAAAGGAAATTTATTTTCATTGCAATAGTGTGTTGGAATTTTTTGTGTCTCTCACTCGGAAGG
ACATATGGGAGGGCAAATCATTTGGTCGAGATCCCTCGGAGATCTCTAGCTAGAGGATCGATCCCCGCCC
CGGACGAACTAAACCTGACTACGACATCTCTGCCCCTTCTTCGCGGGGCAGTGCATGTAATCCCTTCAGT
TGGTTGGTACAACTTGCCAACTGGGCCCTGTTCCACATGTGACACGGGGGGGGACCAAACACAAAGGGGT
TCTCTGACTGTAGTTGACATCCTTATAAATGGATGTGCACATTTGCCAACACTGAGTGGCTTTCATCCTG
GAGCAGACTTTGCAGTCTGTGGACTGCAACACAACATTGCCTTTATGTGTAACTCTTGGCTGAAGCTCTT
ACACCAATGCTGGGGGACATGTACCTCCCAGGGGCCCAGGAAGACTACGGGAGGCTACACCAACGTCAAT
CAGAGGGGCCTGTGTAGCTACCGATAAGCGGACCCTCAAGAGGGCATTAGCAATAGTGTTTATAAGGCCC
CCTTGTTAACCCTAAACGGGTAGCATATGCTTCCCGGGTAGTAGTATATACTATCCAGACTAACCCTAAT
TCAATAGCATATGTTACCCAACGGGAAGCATATGCTATCGAATTAGGGTTAGTAAAAGGGTCCTAAGGAA
CAGCGATATCTCCCACCCCATGAGCTGTCACGGTTTTATTTACATGGGGTCAGGATTCCACGAGGGTAGT
GAACCATTTTAGTCACAAGGGCAGTGGCTGAAGATCAAGGAGCGGGCAGTGAACTCTCCTGAATCTTCGC
CTGCTTCTTCATTCTCCTTCGTTTAGCTAATAGAATAACTGCTGAGTTGTGAACAGTAAGGTGTATGTGA
GGTGCTCGAAAACAAGGTTTCAGGTGACGCCCCCAGAATAAAATTTGGACGGGGGGTTCAGTGGTGGCAT
TGTGCTATGACACCAATATAACCCTCACAAACCCCTTGGGCAATAAATACTAGTGTAGGAATGAAACATT
CTGAATATCTTTAACAATAGAAATCCATGGGGTGGGGACAAGCCGTAAAGACTGGATGTCCATCTCACAC
GAATTTATGGCTATGGGCAACACATAATCCTAGTGCAATATGATACTGGGGTTATTAAGATGTGTCCCAG
GCAGGGACCAAGACAGGTGAACCATGTTGTTACACTCTATTTGTAACAAGGGGAAAGAGAGTGGACGCCG
ACAGCAGCGGACTCCACTGGTTGTCTCTAACACCCCCGAAAATTAAACGGGGCTCCACGCCAATGGGGCC
CATAAACAAAGACAAGTGGCCACTCTTTTTTTTGAAATTGTGGAGTGGGGGCACGCGTCAGCCCCCACAC
GCCGCCCTGCGGTTTTGGACTGTAAAATAAGGGTGTAATAACTTGGCTGATTGTAACCCCGCTAACCACT
GCGGTCAAACCACTTGCCCACAAAACCACTAATGGCACCCCGGGGAATACCTGCATAAGTAGGTGGGCGG
GCCAAGATAGGGGCGCGATTGCTGCGATCTGGAGGACAAATTACACACACTTGCGCCTGAGCGCCAAGCA
CAGGGTTGTTGGTCCTCATATTCACGAGGTCGCTGAGAGCACGGTGGGCTAATGTTGCCATGGGTAGCAT
ATACTACCCAAATATCTGGATAGCATATGCTATCCTAATCTATATCTGGGTAGCATAGGCTATCCTAATC
TATATCTGGGTAGCATATGCTATCCTAATCTATATCTGGGTAGTATATGCTATCCTAATTTATATCTGGG
TAGCATAGGCTATCCTAATCTATATCTGGGTAGCATATGCTATCCTAATCTATATCTGGGTAGTATATGC
TATCCTAATCTGTATCCGGGTAGCATATGCTATCCTAATAGAGATTAGGGTAGTATATGCTATCCTAATT
TATATCTGGGTAGCATATACTACCCAAATATCTGGATAGCATATGCTATCCTAATCTATATCTGGGTAGC
ATATGCTATCCTAATCTATATCTGGGTAGCATAGGCTATCCTAATCTATATCTGGGTAGCATATGCTATC
CTAATCTATATCTGGGTAGTATATGCTATCCTAATTTATATCTGGGTAGCATAGGCTATCCTAATCTATA
TCTGGGTAGCATATGCTATCCTAATCTATATCTGGGTAGTATATGCTATCCTAATCTGTATCCGGGTAGC
ATATGCTATCCTCATGATAAGCTGTCAAACATGAGAATTTTCTTGAAGACGAAAGGGCCTCGTGATACGC
CTATTTTTATAGGTTAATGTCATGATAATAATGGTTTCTTAGACGTCAGGTGGCACTTTTCGGGGAAATG
TGCGCGGAACCCCTATTTGTTTATTTTTCTAAATACATTCAAATATGTATCCGCTCATGAGACAATAACC
CTGATAAATGCTTCAATAATATTGAAAAAGGAAGAGTATGAGTATTCAACATTTCCGTGTCGCCCTTATT
CCCTTTTTTGCGGCATTTTGCCTTCCTGTTTTTGCTCACCCAGAAACGCTGGTGAAAGTAAAAGATGCTG
AAGATCAGTTGGGTGCACGAGTGGGTTACATCGAACTGGATCTCAACAGCGGTAAGATCCTTGAGAGTTT
TCGCCCCGAAGAACGTTTTCCAATGATGAGCACTTTTAAAGTTCTGCTATGTGGCGCGGTATTATCCCGT
GTTGACGCCGGGCAAGAGCAACTCGGTCGCCGCATACACTATTCTCAGAATGACTTGGTTGAGTACTCAC
CAGTCACAGAAAAGCATCTTACGGATGGCATGACAGTAAGAGAATTATGCAGTGCTGCCATAACCATGAG
TGATAACACTGCGGCCAACTTACTTCTGACAACGATCGGAGGACCGAAGGAGCTAACCGCTTTTTTGCAC
AACATGGGGGATCATGTAACTCGCCTTGATCGTTGGGAACCGGAGCTGAATGAAGCCATACCAAACGACG
AGCGTGACACCACGATGCCTGCAGCAATGGCAACAACGTTGCGCAAACTATTAACTGGCGAACTACTTAC
TCTAGCTTCCCGGCAACAATTAATAGACTGGATGGAGGCGGATAAAGTTGCAGGACCACTTCTGCGCTCG
GCCCTTCCGGCTGGCTGGTTTATTGCTGATAAATCTGGAGCCGGTGAGCGTGGGTCTCGCGGTATCATTG
CAGCACTGGGGCCAGATGGTAAGCCCTCCCGTATCGTAGTTATCTACACGACGGGGAGTCAGGCAACTAT
GGATGAACGAAATAGACAGATCGCTGAGATAGGTGCCTCACTGATTAAGCATTGGTAACTGTCAGACCAA
GTTTACTCATATATACTTTAGATTGATTTAAAACTTCATTTTTAATTTAAAAGGATCTAGGTGAAGATCC
TTTTTGATAATCTCATGACCAAAATCCCTTAACGTGAGTTTTCGTTCCACTGAGCGTCAGACCCCGTAGA
AAAGATCAAAGGATCTTCTTGAGATCCTTTTTTTCTGCGCGTAATCTGCTGCTTGCAAACAAAAAAACCA
CCGCTACCAGCGGTGGTTTGTTTGCCGGATCAAGAGCTACCAACTCTTTTTCCGAAGGTAACTGGCTTCA
GCAGAGCGCAGATACCAAATACTGTTCTTCTAGTGTAGCCGTAGTTAGGCCACCACTTCAAGAACTCTGT
AGCACCGCCTACATACCTCGCTCTGCTAATCCTGTTACCAGTGGCTGCTGCCAGTGGCGATAAGTCGTGT
CTTACCGGGTTGGACTCAAGACGATAGTTACCGGATAAGGCGCAGCGGTCGGGCTGAACGGGGGGTTCGT
GCACACAGCCCAGCTTGGAGCGAACGACCTACACCGAACTGAGATACCTACAGCGTGAGCTATGAGAAAG
CGCCACGCTTCCCGAAGGGAGAAAGGCGGACAGGTATCCGGTAAGCGGCAGGGTCGGAACAGGAGAGCGC
ACGAGGGAGCTTCCAGGGGGAAACGCCTGGTATCTTTATAGTCCTGTCGGGTTTCGCCACCTCTGACTTG
AGCGTCGATTTTTGTGATGCTCGTCAGGGGGGCGGAGCCTATGGAAAAACGCCAGCAACGCGGCCTTTTT
ACGGTTCCTGGCCTTTTGCTGGCCTTTTGCTCACATGTTCTTTCCTGCGTTATCCCCTGATTCTGTGGAT
AACCGTATTACCGCCTTTGAGTGAGCTGATACCGCTCGCCGCAGCCGAACGACCGAGCGCAGCGAGTCAG
TGAGCGAGGAAGCGGAAGAGCGCCCAATACGCAAACCGCCTCTCCCCGCGCGTTGGCCGATTCATTAATG
CAGCTGGCACGACAGGTTTCCCGACTGGAAAGCGGGCAGTGAGCGCAACGCAATTAATGTGAGTTAGCTC
ACTCATTAGGCACCCCAGGCTTTACACTTTATGCTTCCGGCTCGTATGTTGTGTGGAATTGTGAGCGGAT
AACAATTTCACACAGGAAACAGCTATGACCATGATTACGCCAAGCTCTAGCTAGAGGTCGACCAATTCTC
ATGTTTGACAGCTTATCATCGCAGATCCGGGCAACGTTGTTGCCATTGCTGCAGGCGCAGAACTGGTAGG
TATGGAAGATCTATACATTGAATCAATATTGGCAATTAGCCATATTAGTCATTGGTTATATAGCATAAAT
CAATATTGGCTATTGGCCATTGCATACGTTGTATCTATATCATAATATGTACATTTATATTGGCTCATGT
CCAATATGACCGCCATGTTGACATTGATTATTGACTAGTTATTAATAGTAATCAATTACGGGGTCATTAG
TTCATAGCCCATATATGGAGTTCCGCGTTACATAACTTACGGTAAATGGCCCGCCTGGCTGACCGCCCAA
CGACCCCCGCCCATTGACGTCAATAATGACGTATGTTCCCATAGTAACGCCAATAGGGACTTTCCATTGA
CGTCAATGGGTGGAGTATTTACGGTAAACTGCCCACTTGGCAGTACATCAAGTGTATCATATGCCAAGTC
CGCCCCCTATTGACGTCAATGACGGTAAATGGCCCGCCTGGCATTATGCCCAGTACATGACCTTACGGGA
CTTTCCTACTTGGCAGTACATCTACGTATTAGTCATCGCTATTACCATGGTGATGCGGTTTTGGCAGTAC
ACCAATGGGCGTGGATAGCGGTTTGACTCACGGGGATTTCCAAGTCTCCACCCCATTGACGTCAATGGGA
GTTTGTTTTGGCACCAAAATCAACGGGACTTTCCAAAATGTCGTAATAACCCCGCCCCGTTGACGCAAAT
GGGCGGTAGGCGTGTACGGTGGGAGGTCTATATAAGCAGAGCTCGTTTAGTGAACCGTCAGATCCTCACT
CTCTTCCGCATCGCTGTCTGCGAGGGCCAGCTGTTGGGCTCGCGGTTGAGGACAAACTCTTCGCGGTCTT
TCCAGTACTCTTGGATCGGAAACCCGTCGGCCTCCGAACGGTACTCCGCCACCGAGGGACCTGAGCGAGT
CCGCATCGACCGGATCGGAAAACCT
Features (pLannotate 1.2.2; 21 found; start..end, strand, type, name):
    184..273     +  intron         chimeric intron (fragment): chimera between introns from adenovirus and immunoglobulin heavy chain genes
    292..338     +  CDS            IgH signal sequence (fragment): signal sequence from the mouse immunoglobulin heavy chain variable region
    718..1323    +  CDS            Cd4 (fragment): CD4_RAT - Experimental evidence at protein level: Swiss-Prot protein existence level 1. Integral membrane glycoprotein that plays an essential role in the immune response and serves multiple functions in responses against both external and internal offenses. In T-cells, functions primarily as a coreceptor for MHC class II molecule:peptide complex. The antigens presented by class II peptides are derived from extracellular proteins while class I peptides are derived from cytosolic proteins. Interacts simultaneously with the T-cell receptor (TCR) and the MHC class II presented by antigen presenti
   1360..1527    +  CDS            COMP (fragment): COMP_HUMAN - Experimental evidence at protein level: Swiss-Prot protein existence level 1. May play a role in the structural integrity of cartilage via its interaction with other extracellular matrix proteins such as the collagens and fibronectin. Can mediate the interaction of chondrocytes with the cartilage extracellular matrix through interaction with cell surface integrin receptors. Could play a role in the pathogenesis of osteoarthritis. Potent suppressor of apoptosis in both primary chondrocytes and transformed cells. Suppresses apoptosis by blocking the activation of caspase-3 and by in
   1535..2322    +  CDS            bla(M) (fragment): β-lactamase lacking the signal sequence; bla(M); allows cytosolic expression of β-lactamase
   2329..2394    +  CDS            3xFLAG: three tandem FLAG® epitope tags, followed by an enterokinase cleavage site
   2456..2511    +  polyA_signal   β-globin poly(A) signal: rabbit β-globin polyadenylation signal (Gil and Proudfoot, 1987)
   3025..4706    -  rep_origin     oriP (fragment): Epstein-Barr virus oriP replication origin (Yates et al., 2000)
   4833..4937    +  promoter       AmpR promoter: bla
   4938..5798    +  CDS            AmpR: β-lactamase; bla; confers resistance to ampicillin, carbenicillin, and related antibiotics
   5969..6557    +  rep_origin     ori: high-copy-number ColE1/pMB1/pBR322/pUC origin of replication
   6740..6832    +  CDS            lacI (fragment): lac repressor; lacI; The lac repressor binds to the lac operator to inhibit transcription in E. coli. This inhibition can be relieved by adding lactose or isopropyl-β-D-thiogalactopyranoside (IPTG).
   6845..6866    +  protein_bind   CAP binding site: CAP binding activates transcription in the presence of cAMP. E. coli catabolite activator protein
   6881..6911    +  promoter       lac promoter: promoter for the E. coli lac operon
   6919..6935    +  protein_bind   lac operator: The lac repressor binds to the lac operator to inhibit transcription in E. coli. This inhibition can be relieved by adding lactose or isopropyl-β-D-thiogalactopyranoside (IPTG). lac repressor encoded by lacI
   7005..7021    +  promoter       tet promoter (fragment): E. coli promoter for tetracycline efflux protein gene
   7031..7056    -  CDS            bla(M) (fragment): β-lactamase lacking the signal sequence; bla(M); allows cytosolic expression of β-lactamase
   7230..7609    +  enhancer       CMV enhancer: human cytomegalovirus immediate early enhancer
   7611..7810    +  promoter       CMV promoter: human cytomegalovirus (CMV) immediate early promoter
   7878..7916    +  misc_feature   Ad SA (fragment): adenovirus major late transcript splice acceptor (Friedrich and Soriano, 1991)
   7949..153     -  CDS            PTP (fragment) (across the origin): TERM_ADE02 - Experimental evidence at protein level: Swiss-Prot protein existence level 1. Protein covalently bound to the viral DNA that acts as a primer for viral genomic replication by DNA strand displacement. Assembles on the viral origin of replication in an initiation complex with viral polymerase, DBP, host NFIA and host POU2F1/OCT1. During initiation, the polymerase covalently couples the first dCTP with Ser- 580 of pTP. The terminal protein stimulates the template activity over 20 fold compared to protein-free templates. Neo-synthesized viral genomes are linked to two preterminal prot
