[The description below was written by a language model from this plasmid's Addgene catalogue record and pLannotate feature annotations shown in this document.]
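Description:
TRSP-COMP-blac-flag-his is a mammalian expression plasmid built on the pTT3 backbone for secreted, pentamerised production of the ectodomain of the Plasmodium falciparum thrombospondin related sporozoite protein (TRSP, PF3D7_0104000). It is propagated in E. coli through a high-copy ColE1/pUC-type origin with ampicillin selection (AmpR under its own promoter). It also carries an Epstein-Barr virus oriP fragment, which supports episomal maintenance in cells that supply EBNA1. Small lac and tet regulatory remnants in the backbone appear to be cloning vestiges.

Expression is driven by the CMV enhancer and promoter, followed by adenovirus-derived leader and splice sequences and a chimeric intron. The annotated hit to the adenoviral terminal protein on the opposite strand probably reflects this leader region rather than a real coding element. Transcription ends at a rabbit β-globin polyadenylation signal. The open reading frame begins with an exogenous mouse immunoglobulin heavy chain signal peptide that directs secretion. It continues into the 345 bp synthetic TRSP insert, which lies between retained NotI and AscI sites and falls in the unannotated gap of the feature table. All NXT/S sequons in the insert have been changed to NXA, preventing the N-linked glycosylation that mammalian cells would otherwise add.

Downstream are rat Cd4 domains 3+4, the pentamerising coiled-coil region of cartilage oligomeric matrix protein (COMP), a β-lactamase lacking its signal sequence, a 3xFLAG tag and, per the catalogue entry, a 6xHis tag that the annotation did not detect. Pentamerisation raises binding avidity, while β-lactamase provides an enzymatic readout. This makes the protein suited to serve as a multivalent probe for detecting weak extracellular interactions, consistent with the associated systematic screen of sporozoite membrane protein interactions.
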