Addgene plasmid #110964: TRSP-COMP-blac-flag-his
Purpose: Expresses pentamerised full-length protein ectodomain with no N-linked glycans in mammalian cells. Contains a C-terminal rat Cd4 d3+4 tag, COMP pentamerisation domain, flag- and 6xHis tags.
Depositing lab: Gavin Wright. Depositing organization: Wellcome Sanger Institute. Publication: Systematic Identification of Plasmodium Falciparum Sporozoite Membrane Protein Interactions Reveals an Essential Role for the p24 Complex in Host Infection. Knockel J, Dundas K, Yang ASP, Galaway F, Metcalf T, Gemert GV, Sauerwein RW, Rayner JC, Billker O, Wright GJ. Mol Cell Proteomics. 2021;20:100038. doi: 10.1074/mcp.RA120.002432. Epub 2021 Jan 27. PubMed 33515807.
Backbone
  Vector backbone: pTT3
  Backbone manufacturer: pTT3 was obtained from Yves Durocher, National Research Council of Canada-Biotechnology Research Institute
  Backbone size w/o insert (bp): 7661
  Vector type: Mammalian Expression
Growth in bacteria
  Bacterial resistance: Ampicillin, 100 μg/mL
  Growth temperature: 37°C
  Growth strain: DH5alpha
  Copy number: Unknown
Gene/Insert
  Gene/Insert name: thrombospondin related sporozoite protein (TRSP) (alt names: PF3D7_0104000; sporozoite stage TSP1 domain protein)
  Species: Synthetic
  Insert size (bp): 345
  Mutation: All NXT/S sites mutated to NXA, where X is any amino acid except Proline
  Entrez Gene: PF3D7_0104000 (a.k.a. PF3D7_0104000, PFA_0200w)
  Promoter: CMV
  Tag / fusion protein: Exogenous signal peptide of mouse origin (N terminal on insert); rat Cd4d3+4, beta-lactamase, triple FLAG tag, 6xHis tag (C terminal on insert)
  Cloning method: Restriction Enzyme; 5′ cloning site Not1 (not destroyed); 3′ cloning site Asc1 (not destroyed)
Terms and licenses: Academic/Nonprofit Terms; Industry Terms: Not Available to Industry
How to cite: TRSP-COMP-blac-flag-his was a gift from Gavin Wright (Addgene plasmid # 110964 ; http://n2t.net/addgene:110964 ; RRID:Addgene_110964)
