LOCUS       Exported 8003 bp ds-DNA circular SYN 13-MAY-2021
DEFINITION  Expresses pentamerised full-length protein ectodomain with no
            N-linked glycans in mammalian cells. Contains a C-terminal rat Cd4
            d3+4 tag, COMP pentamerisation domain, flag- and 6xHis tags. .
ACCESSION   .
VERSION     .
KEYWORDS    TRSP-COMP-blac-flag-his
SOURCE      synthetic DNA construct
  ORGANISM  synthetic DNA construct
REFERENCE   1 (bases 1 to 8003)
  TITLE     Pentamerised full-length protein ectodomains with no N-linked
            glycans
REFERENCE   2 (bases 1 to 8003)
  AUTHORS   .
  TITLE     Direct Submission
  JOURNAL   Exported May 13, 2021 from SnapGene Server 1.1.58
            http://www.snapgene.com
FEATURES             Location/Qualifiers
     source          1..8003
                     /organism="synthetic DNA construct"
                     /mol_type="other DNA"
     primer_bind     310..329
                     /label=pMT2-F
                     /note="Synthetic intron, forward primer"
     regulatory      352..361
                     /regulatory_class="other"
                     /note="vertebrate consensus sequence for strong initiation
                     of translation (Kozak, 1987)"
     CDS             1537..2322
                     /codon_start=1
                     /gene="bla(M)"
                     /product="beta-lactamase lacking the signal sequence"
                     /label=bla(M)
                     /note="allows cytosolic expression of beta-lactamase"
                     /translation="PETLVKVKDAEDQLGARVGYIELDLNSGKILESFRPEERFPMMST
                     FKVLLCGAVLSRIDAGQEQLGRRIHYSQNDLVEYSPVTEKHLTDGMTVRELCSAAITMS
                     DNTAANLLLTTIGGPKELTAFLHNMGDHVTRLDRWEPELNEAIPNDERDTTMPVAMATT
                     LRKLLTGELLTLASRQQLIDWMEADKVAGPLLRSALPAGWFIADKSGAGERGSRGIIAA
                     LGPDGKPSRIVVIYTTGSQATMDERNRQIAEIGASLIKHW"
     CDS             2329..2394
                     /codon_start=1
                     /product="three tandem FLAG(R) epitope tags, followed by an
                     enterokinase cleavage site"
                     /label=3xFLAG
                     /translation="DYKDHDGDYKDHDIDYKDDDDK"
     CDS             2401..2418
                     /codon_start=1
                     /product="6xHis affinity tag"
                     /label=6xHis
                     /translation="HHHHHH"
     polyA_signal    2454..2509
                     /label=-beta-globin poly(A) signal
                     /note="rabbit beta-globin polyadenylation signal (Gil and
                     Proudfoot, 1987)"
     primer_bind     complement(2508..2527)
                     /label=rbglobpA-R
                     /note="Rabbit beta-globin polyA, reverse primer. Also
                     called rb-glob-pA-term-R"
     primer_bind     complement(4745..4763)
                     /label=pBRforEco
                     /note="pBR322 vectors, upsteam of EcoRI site, forward
                     primer"
     promoter        4831..4935
                     /gene="bla"
                     /label=AmpR promoter
     CDS             4936..5796
                     /codon_start=1
                     /gene="bla"
                     /product="beta-lactamase"
                     /label=AmpR
                     /note="confers resistance to ampicillin, carbenicillin, and
                     related antibiotics"
                     /translation="MSIQHFRVALIPFFAAFCLPVFAHPETLVKVKDAEDQLGARVGYI
                     ELDLNSGKILESFRPEERFPMMSTFKVLLCGAVLSRVDAGQEQLGRRIHYSQNDLVEYS
                     PVTEKHLTDGMTVRELCSAAITMSDNTAANLLLTTIGGPKELTAFLHNMGDHVTRLDRW
                     EPELNEAIPNDERDTTMPAAMATTLRKLLTGELLTLASRQQLIDWMEADKVAGPLLRSA
                     LPAGWFIADKSGAGERGSRGIIAALGPDGKPSRIVVIYTTGSQATMDERNRQIAEIGAS
                     LIKHW"
     rep_origin      5967..6555
                     /direction=RIGHT
                     /label=ori
                     /note="high-copy-number ColE1/pMB1/pBR322/pUC origin of
                     replication"
     primer_bind     6456..6475
                     /label=pBR322ori-F
                     /note="pBR322 origin, forward primer"
     primer_bind     6709..6726
                     /label=L4440
                     /note="L4440 vector, forward primer"
     protein_bind    6843..6864
                     /label=CAP binding site
                     /bound_moiety="E. coli catabolite activator protein"
                     /note="CAP binding activates transcription in the presence
                     of cAMP."
     promoter        6879..6909
                     /label=lac promoter
                     /note="promoter for the E. coli lac operon"
     protein_bind    6917..6933
                     /label=lac operator
                     /bound_moiety="lac repressor encoded by lacI"
                     /note="The lac repressor binds to the lac operator to
                     inhibit transcription in E. coli. This inhibition can be
                     relieved by adding lactose or
                     isopropyl-beta-D-thiogalactopyranoside (IPTG)."
     primer_bind     6922..6944
                     /label=M13/pUC Reverse
                     /note="In lacZ gene"
     primer_bind     6941..6957
                     /label=M13 rev
                     /note="common sequencing primer, one of multiple similar
                     variants"
     primer_bind     6941..6957
                     /label=M13 Reverse
                     /note="In lacZ gene. Also called M13-rev"
     enhancer        7228..7607
                     /label=CMV enhancer
                     /note="human cytomegalovirus immediate early enhancer"
     promoter        7608..7811
                     /label=CMV promoter
                     /note="human cytomegalovirus (CMV) immediate early
                     promoter"
     primer_bind     7762..7782
                     /label=CMV-F
                     /note="Human CMV immediate early promoter, forward primer"
     primer_bind     7808..7832
                     /label=LNCX
                     /note="Human CMV promoter, forward primer"
ORIGIN
        1 ctcgagaaag gcgtctaacc agtcacagtc gcaaggtagg ctgagcaccg tggcgggcgg
       61 cagcgggtgg cggtcggggt tgtttctggc ggaggtgctg ctgatgatgt aattaaagta
      121 ggcggtcttg agacggcgga tggtcgaggt gaggtgtggc aggcttgaga tccagctgtt
      181 ggggtgagta ctccctctca aaagcgggca ttacttctgc gctaagattg tcagtttcca
      241 aaaacgagga ggatttgata ttcacctggc ccgatctggc catacacttg agtgacaatg
      301 acatccactt tgcctttctc tccacaggtg tccactccca ggtccaagtt tgccaccatg
      361 gagtttcaga cccaggtact catgtccctg ctgctctgca tgtctggtgc ggccgccgac
      421 ttcttcctgc ggtatcggac cggcttcatc agaagccggc tggaaaccta catcggcaac
      481 agcgacgtgc ggtacaacaa ggccttcatc aacaaccggc tgctgaacga gcacgcccac
      541 tgcgacgctt ggagcgagtg gtccgcctgc agcaagacct gcgactacgg catcaagatc
      601 agagtgaaga tcagcaccga ccagaccaag agcaaggcct gctccaatat cgccgagagc
      661 accatctgcc acgagcacat ctgtccccgg accttcgagg aagccgagga aacatacctg
      721 cacaacaaag agaaagagaa gaagaaaaag ttccggacca ccggcgcgcc gtcgacctcc
      781 atcacggcct ataagagtga gggggagtca gcggagttct ccttcccact caaccttgga
      841 gaggaaagcc tgcagggaga gttgagatgg aaggcagaga aggctccttc ttcccagtcc
      901 tggatcacct tctccctaaa gaaccaaaag gtgtctgtgc agaagtctac tagcaacccc
      961 aagttccagc tgtccgaaac gctcccactc acccttcaga taccccaggt ctcccttcag
     1021 tttgctggtt ctggcaacct gaccctgact ctggacagag ggatactgta tcaggaagtg
     1081 aacctggtgg tgatgaaagt gactcagccc gacagcaaca ctttgacctg tgaggtgatg
     1141 ggacccacct cacccaagat gagactgatc ttgaagcagg agaatcagga ggccagggtc
     1201 tccaggcagg agaaagtgat tcaagtgcag gcccctgaag caggggtgtg gcaatgtcta
     1261 ctgagtgaag gtgaagaggt caagatggac tccaagatcc aggttttatc caaagggttg
     1321 aattccggcg gcggctccgg aggcggtacc ggtggcggcg acctagcccc acagatgctt
     1381 cgagaactcc aggagactaa tgcggcgctg caagacgtga gagagctctt gcgacagcag
     1441 gtcaaggaga tcaccttcct gaagaatacg gtgatggaat gtgacgcctg cggtctagac
     1501 agaaacctgc ctccactagc acctctgggc ccacacccag aaacgctggt gaaagtaaaa
     1561 gatgctgaag atcagttggg tgcacgagtg ggttacatcg aactggatct caacagcggt
     1621 aagatccttg agagttttcg ccccgaagaa cgttttccaa tgatgagcac ttttaaagtt
     1681 ctgctatgtg gcgcggtatt atcccgtatt gacgccgggc aagagcaact cggtcgccgc
     1741 atacactatt ctcagaatga cttggttgag tactcaccag tcacagaaaa gcatcttacg
     1801 gatggcatga cagtaagaga attatgcagt gctgccataa ccatgagtga taacactgcg
     1861 gccaacttac ttctgacaac gatcggagga ccgaaggagc taaccgcttt tttgcacaac
     1921 atgggggatc atgtaactcg ccttgatcgt tgggaaccgg agctgaatga agccatacca
     1981 aacgacgagc gtgacaccac gatgcctgta gcaatggcaa caacgttgcg caaactatta
     2041 actggcgaac tacttactct agcttcccgg caacaattaa tagactggat ggaggcggat
     2101 aaagttgcag gaccacttct gcgctcggcc cttccggctg gctggtttat tgctgataaa
     2161 tctggagccg gtgagcgtgg gtctcgcggt atcattgcag cactggggcc agatggtaag
     2221 ccctcccgta tcgtagttat ctacacgacg gggagtcagg caactatgga tgaacgaaat
     2281 agacagatcg ctgagatagg tgcctcactg attaagcatt ggggccctga ctacaaagac
     2341 catgacggtg attataaaga tcatgacatc gattacaagg atgacgatga caagggccct
     2401 caccaccacc atcaccacta ataataagga tcccccgacc tcgacctctg gctaataaag
     2461 gaaatttatt ttcattgcaa tagtgtgttg gaattttttg tgtctctcac tcggaaggac
     2521 atatgggagg gcaaatcatt tggtcgagat ccctcggaga tctctagcta gaggatcgat
     2581 ccccgccccg gacgaactaa acctgactac gacatctctg ccccttcttc gcggggcagt
     2641 gcatgtaatc ccttcagttg gttggtacaa cttgccaact gggccctgtt ccacatgtga
     2701 cacggggggg gaccaaacac aaaggggttc tctgactgta gttgacatcc ttataaatgg
     2761 atgtgcacat ttgccaacac tgagtggctt tcatcctgga gcagactttg cagtctgtgg
     2821 actgcaacac aacattgcct ttatgtgtaa ctcttggctg aagctcttac accaatgctg
     2881 ggggacatgt acctcccagg ggcccaggaa gactacggga ggctacacca acgtcaatca
     2941 gaggggcctg tgtagctacc gataagcgga ccctcaagag ggcattagca atagtgttta
     3001 taaggccccc ttgttaaccc taaacgggta gcatatgctt cccgggtagt agtatatact
     3061 atccagacta accctaattc aatagcatat gttacccaac gggaagcata tgctatcgaa
     3121 ttagggttag taaaagggtc ctaaggaaca gcgatatctc ccaccccatg agctgtcacg
     3181 gttttattta catggggtca ggattccacg agggtagtga accattttag tcacaagggc
     3241 agtggctgaa gatcaaggag cgggcagtga actctcctga atcttcgcct gcttcttcat
     3301 tctccttcgt ttagctaata gaataactgc tgagttgtga acagtaaggt gtatgtgagg
     3361 tgctcgaaaa caaggtttca ggtgacgccc ccagaataaa atttggacgg ggggttcagt
     3421 ggtggcattg tgctatgaca ccaatataac cctcacaaac cccttgggca ataaatacta
     3481 gtgtaggaat gaaacattct gaatatcttt aacaatagaa atccatgggg tggggacaag
     3541 ccgtaaagac tggatgtcca tctcacacga atttatggct atgggcaaca cataatccta
     3601 gtgcaatatg atactggggt tattaagatg tgtcccaggc agggaccaag acaggtgaac
     3661 catgttgtta cactctattt gtaacaaggg gaaagagagt ggacgccgac agcagcggac
     3721 tccactggtt gtctctaaca cccccgaaaa ttaaacgggg ctccacgcca atggggccca
     3781 taaacaaaga caagtggcca ctcttttttt tgaaattgtg gagtgggggc acgcgtcagc
     3841 ccccacacgc cgccctgcgg ttttggactg taaaataagg gtgtaataac ttggctgatt
     3901 gtaaccccgc taaccactgc ggtcaaacca cttgcccaca aaaccactaa tggcaccccg
     3961 gggaatacct gcataagtag gtgggcgggc caagataggg gcgcgattgc tgcgatctgg
     4021 aggacaaatt acacacactt gcgcctgagc gccaagcaca gggttgttgg tcctcatatt
     4081 cacgaggtcg ctgagagcac ggtgggctaa tgttgccatg ggtagcatat actacccaaa
     4141 tatctggata gcatatgcta tcctaatcta tatctgggta gcataggcta tcctaatcta
     4201 tatctgggta gcatatgcta tcctaatcta tatctgggta gtatatgcta tcctaattta
     4261 tatctgggta gcataggcta tcctaatcta tatctgggta gcatatgcta tcctaatcta
     4321 tatctgggta gtatatgcta tcctaatctg tatccgggta gcatatgcta tcctaataga
     4381 gattagggta gtatatgcta tcctaattta tatctgggta gcatatacta cccaaatatc
     4441 tggatagcat atgctatcct aatctatatc tgggtagcat atgctatcct aatctatatc
     4501 tgggtagcat aggctatcct aatctatatc tgggtagcat atgctatcct aatctatatc
     4561 tgggtagtat atgctatcct aatttatatc tgggtagcat aggctatcct aatctatatc
     4621 tgggtagcat atgctatcct aatctatatc tgggtagtat atgctatcct aatctgtatc
     4681 cgggtagcat atgctatcct catgataagc tgtcaaacat gagaattttc ttgaagacga
     4741 aagggcctcg tgatacgcct atttttatag gttaatgtca tgataataat ggtttcttag
     4801 acgtcaggtg gcacttttcg gggaaatgtg cgcggaaccc ctatttgttt atttttctaa
     4861 atacattcaa atatgtatcc gctcatgaga caataaccct gataaatgct tcaataatat
     4921 tgaaaaagga agagtatgag tattcaacat ttccgtgtcg cccttattcc cttttttgcg
     4981 gcattttgcc ttcctgtttt tgctcaccca gaaacgctgg tgaaagtaaa agatgctgaa
     5041 gatcagttgg gtgcacgagt gggttacatc gaactggatc tcaacagcgg taagatcctt
     5101 gagagttttc gccccgaaga acgttttcca atgatgagca cttttaaagt tctgctatgt
     5161 ggcgcggtat tatcccgtgt tgacgccggg caagagcaac tcggtcgccg catacactat
     5221 tctcagaatg acttggttga gtactcacca gtcacagaaa agcatcttac ggatggcatg
     5281 acagtaagag aattatgcag tgctgccata accatgagtg ataacactgc ggccaactta
     5341 cttctgacaa cgatcggagg accgaaggag ctaaccgctt ttttgcacaa catgggggat
     5401 catgtaactc gccttgatcg ttgggaaccg gagctgaatg aagccatacc aaacgacgag
     5461 cgtgacacca cgatgcctgc agcaatggca acaacgttgc gcaaactatt aactggcgaa
     5521 ctacttactc tagcttcccg gcaacaatta atagactgga tggaggcgga taaagttgca
     5581 ggaccacttc tgcgctcggc ccttccggct ggctggttta ttgctgataa atctggagcc
     5641 ggtgagcgtg ggtctcgcgg tatcattgca gcactggggc cagatggtaa gccctcccgt
     5701 atcgtagtta tctacacgac ggggagtcag gcaactatgg atgaacgaaa tagacagatc
     5761 gctgagatag gtgcctcact gattaagcat tggtaactgt cagaccaagt ttactcatat
     5821 atactttaga ttgatttaaa acttcatttt taatttaaaa ggatctaggt gaagatcctt
     5881 tttgataatc tcatgaccaa aatcccttaa cgtgagtttt cgttccactg agcgtcagac
     5941 cccgtagaaa agatcaaagg atcttcttga gatccttttt ttctgcgcgt aatctgctgc
     6001 ttgcaaacaa aaaaaccacc gctaccagcg gtggtttgtt tgccggatca agagctacca
     6061 actctttttc cgaaggtaac tggcttcagc agagcgcaga taccaaatac tgttcttcta
     6121 gtgtagccgt agttaggcca ccacttcaag aactctgtag caccgcctac atacctcgct
     6181 ctgctaatcc tgttaccagt ggctgctgcc agtggcgata agtcgtgtct taccgggttg
     6241 gactcaagac gatagttacc ggataaggcg cagcggtcgg gctgaacggg gggttcgtgc
     6301 acacagccca gcttggagcg aacgacctac accgaactga gatacctaca gcgtgagcta
     6361 tgagaaagcg ccacgcttcc cgaagggaga aaggcggaca ggtatccggt aagcggcagg
     6421 gtcggaacag gagagcgcac gagggagctt ccagggggaa acgcctggta tctttatagt
     6481 cctgtcgggt ttcgccacct ctgacttgag cgtcgatttt tgtgatgctc gtcagggggg
     6541 cggagcctat ggaaaaacgc cagcaacgcg gcctttttac ggttcctggc cttttgctgg
     6601 ccttttgctc acatgttctt tcctgcgtta tcccctgatt ctgtggataa ccgtattacc
     6661 gcctttgagt gagctgatac cgctcgccgc agccgaacga ccgagcgcag cgagtcagtg
     6721 agcgaggaag cggaagagcg cccaatacgc aaaccgcctc tccccgcgcg ttggccgatt
     6781 cattaatgca gctggcacga caggtttccc gactggaaag cgggcagtga gcgcaacgca
     6841 attaatgtga gttagctcac tcattaggca ccccaggctt tacactttat gcttccggct
     6901 cgtatgttgt gtggaattgt gagcggataa caatttcaca caggaaacag ctatgaccat
     6961 gattacgcca agctctagct agaggtcgac caattctcat gtttgacagc ttatcatcgc
     7021 agatccgggc aacgttgttg ccattgctgc aggcgcagaa ctggtaggta tggaagatct
     7081 atacattgaa tcaatattgg caattagcca tattagtcat tggttatata gcataaatca
     7141 atattggcta ttggccattg catacgttgt atctatatca taatatgtac atttatattg
     7201 gctcatgtcc aatatgaccg ccatgttgac attgattatt gactagttat taatagtaat
     7261 caattacggg gtcattagtt catagcccat atatggagtt ccgcgttaca taacttacgg
     7321 taaatggccc gcctggctga ccgcccaacg acccccgccc attgacgtca ataatgacgt
     7381 atgttcccat agtaacgcca atagggactt tccattgacg tcaatgggtg gagtatttac
     7441 ggtaaactgc ccacttggca gtacatcaag tgtatcatat gccaagtccg ccccctattg
     7501 acgtcaatga cggtaaatgg cccgcctggc attatgccca gtacatgacc ttacgggact
     7561 ttcctacttg gcagtacatc tacgtattag tcatcgctat taccatggtg atgcggtttt
     7621 ggcagtacac caatgggcgt ggatagcggt ttgactcacg gggatttcca agtctccacc
     7681 ccattgacgt caatgggagt ttgttttggc accaaaatca acgggacttt ccaaaatgtc
     7741 gtaataaccc cgccccgttg acgcaaatgg gcggtaggcg tgtacggtgg gaggtctata
     7801 taagcagagc tcgtttagtg aaccgtcaga tcctcactct cttccgcatc gctgtctgcg
     7861 agggccagct gttgggctcg cggttgagga caaactcttc gcggtctttc cagtactctt
     7921 ggatcggaaa cccgtcggcc tccgaacggt actccgccac cgagggacct gagcgagtcc
     7981 gcatcgaccg gatcggaaaa cct
//
